Addgene plasmid #198279: pcDNA3-Dio-GFP
Purpose: Cre reporter for mammalian cells; double-floxxed-EGFP
Depositing lab: Feng Zhang. Depositing organization: Broad Institute. Publication: Programmable protein delivery with a bacterial contractile injection system. Kreitz J, Friedrich MJ, Guru A, Lash B, Saito M, Macrae RK, Zhang F. Nature. 2023 Apr;616(7956):357-364. doi: 10.1038/s41586-023-05870-7. Epub 2023 Mar 29. PubMed 36991127.
Backbone
  Vector backbone: pcDNA3
  Vector type: Mammalian Expression
Growth in bacteria
  Bacterial resistance: Ampicillin, 100 μg/mL
  Growth temperature: 37°C
  Growth strain: DH5alpha
  Copy number: High Copy
Gene/Insert
  Gene/Insert name: Dio-GFP
  Species: Synthetic
  Promoter: CMV
  Cloning method: Restriction Enzyme; 5′ cloning site Unknown (unknown if destroyed); 3′ cloning site Unknown (unknown if destroyed)
  Sequencing primers: 5′ CMV-F
Terms and licenses: Academic/Nonprofit Terms; Industry Terms: Not Available to Industry
How to cite: pcDNA3-Dio-GFP was a gift from Feng Zhang (Addgene plasmid # 198279 ; http://n2t.net/addgene:198279 ; RRID:Addgene_198279)
