[The description below was written by a language model from this plasmid's Addgene catalogue record and pLannotate feature annotations shown in this document.]
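Description:
pcDNA3-Dio-GFP is a mammalian expression plasmid built on the pcDNA3 backbone that serves as a Cre recombinase reporter. It is propagated in E. coli through a high-copy ColE1/pUC-type origin with ampicillin selection (AmpR under its own bla promoter). The backbone also carries an f1 origin for single-stranded DNA production and an SV40 promoter-driven neomycin phosphotransferase cassette with an SV40 polyadenylation signal, which would allow G418 selection of stably transfected mammalian cells. The sequence record is 6,427 nt. It is labelled a partial NGS result, although the annotated features cover the expected backbone and insert.

The payload is a synthetic double-floxed inverted open reading frame (DIO) cassette placed downstream of the CMV immediate-early enhancer and promoter and upstream of the bovine growth hormone polyadenylation signal. A T7 promoter also lies between the CMV promoter and the cassette. The EGFP coding sequence sits in the antisense orientation relative to CMV, so no functional GFP message is produced in the resting state. It is flanked on each side by a lox2272 site and a loxP site, with the two pairs arranged in opposing orientation. Because lox2272 and loxP recombine only with their own kind, Cre first inverts the EGFP segment through one pair. It then excises one site of the other pair, which locks the coding sequence in the sense orientation and gives stable CMV-driven fluorescence. A few short hits in the table (β-globin intron, HIV-1 LTR, ble and lacI fragments) are probably spacer or backbone remnants rather than functional parts.

The plasmid is used to detect Cre activity in transfected mammalian cells. The associated publication on programmable protein delivery by a bacterial contractile injection system suggests use as a readout for delivered Cre protein.
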