Features (pLannotate 1.2.2; 26 found; start..end, strand, type, name):
     94..146     -  misc_feature   bom (fragment): basis of mobility region from pBR322
    301..680     +  enhancer       CMV enhancer: human cytomegalovirus immediate early enhancer
    681..884     +  promoter       CMV promoter: human cytomegalovirus (CMV) immediate early promoter
    880..913     +  LTR            5' LTR (truncated) (fragment): truncated 5' long terminal repeat (LTR) from HIV-1
    929..947     +  promoter       T7 promoter: promoter for bacteriophage T7 RNA polymerase
   1004..1037    +  protein_bind   lox2272: Cre-mediated recombination occurs in the 8-bp core sequence (GGATACTT). lox2272 sites are compatible with each other, but incompatible with loxP or loxN sites (Lee and Saito, 1988). Cre recombinase
   1038..1087    -  intron         β-globin intron (fragment): internally truncated intron from human β-globin
   1088..1121    +  protein_bind   loxP: Cre-mediated recombination occurs in the 8-bp core sequence (GCATACAT). Cre recombinase
   1138..1857    -  CDS            EGFP: the original enhanced GFP (Yang et al., 1996) mammalian codon-optimized
   1874..1907    -  protein_bind   lox2272: Cre-mediated recombination occurs in the 8-bp core sequence (GGATACTT). lox2272 sites are compatible with each other, but incompatible with loxP or loxN sites (Lee and Saito, 1988). Cre recombinase
   1908..1957    -  intron         β-globin intron (fragment): internally truncated intron from human β-globin
   1958..1991    -  protein_bind   loxP: Cre-mediated recombination occurs in the 8-bp core sequence (GCATACAT). Cre recombinase
   2090..2314    +  polyA_signal   bGH poly(A) signal: bovine growth hormone polyadenylation signal
   2318..2339    +  promoter       SV40 promoter (fragment): SV40 enhancer and early promoter
   2360..2788    +  rep_origin     f1 ori (sequence partly withheld): f1 bacteriophage origin of replication; arrow indicates direction of (+) strand synthesis
   2802..3131    +  promoter       SV40 promoter: SV40 enhancer and early promoter
   3198..3989    +  CDS            neo: KKA2_KLEPN - Also known as kan, nptII. Experimental evidence at protein level: Swiss-Prot protein existence level 1. Resistance to kanamycin, neomycin, paromomycin, ribostamycin, butirosin and gentamicin B. From Klebsiella pneumoniae.
   4013..4171    +  CDS            ble (fragment): BLE_KLEPN - Experimental evidence at protein level: Swiss-Prot protein existence level 1. Binding protein with a strong affinity to the bleomycin family of antibiotics. Binds to CL990; an antimitotic-antibiotic compound. From Klebsiella pneumoniae.
   4166..4287    +  polyA_signal   SV40 poly(A) signal: SV40 polyadenylation signal
   4360..4376    -  protein_bind   lac operator: The lac repressor binds to the lac operator to inhibit transcription in E. coli. This inhibition can be relieved by adding lactose or isopropyl-β-D-thiogalactopyranoside (IPTG). lac repressor encoded by lacI
   4384..4414    -  promoter       lac promoter: promoter for the E. coli lac operon
   4429..4450    -  protein_bind   CAP binding site: CAP binding activates transcription in the presence of cAMP. E. coli catabolite activator protein
   4463..4555    -  CDS            lacI (fragment): lac repressor; lacI; The lac repressor binds to the lac operator to inhibit transcription in E. coli. This inhibition can be relieved by adding lactose or isopropyl-β-D-thiogalactopyranoside (IPTG).
   4738..5326    -  rep_origin     ori: high-copy-number ColE1/pMB1/pBR322/pUC origin of replication
   5497..6357    -  CDS            AmpR: β-lactamase; bla; confers resistance to ampicillin, carbenicillin, and related antibiotics
   6358..35      -  promoter       AmpR promoter (across the origin): bla
>Addgene plasmid #198279 | pcDNA3-Dio-GFP | addgene full sequence | sequence record 388711 | Addgene Partial NGS Result
TGTATTTAGAAAAATAAACAAATAGGGGTTCCGCGCACATTTCCCCGAAAAGTGCCACCTGACGTCGACG
GATCGGGAGATCTCCCGATCCCCTATGGTGCACTCTCAGTACAATCTGCTCTGATGCCGCATAGTTAAGC
CAGTATCTGCTCCCTGCTTGTGTGTTGGAGGTCGCTGAGTAGTGCGCGAGCAAAATTTAAGCTACAACAA
GGCAAGGCTTGACCGACAATTGCATGAAGAATCTGCTTAGGGTTAGGCGTTTTGCGCTGCTTCGCGATGT
ACGGGCCAGATATACGCGTTGACATTGATTATTGACTAGTTATTAATAGTAATCAATTACGGGGTCATTA
GTTCATAGCCCATATATGGAGTTCCGCGTTACATAACTTACGGTAAATGGCCCGCCTGGCTGACCGCCCA
ACGACCCCCGCCCATTGACGTCAATAATGACGTATGTTCCCATAGTAACGCCAATAGGGACTTTCCATTG
ACGTCAATGGGTGGAGTATTTACGGTAAACTGCCCACTTGGCAGTACATCAAGTGTATCATATGCCAAGT
ACGCCCCCTATTGACGTCAATGACGGTAAATGGCCCGCCTGGCATTATGCCCAGTACATGACCTTATGGG
ACTTTCCTACTTGGCAGTACATCTACGTATTAGTCATCGCTATTACCATGGTGATGCGGTTTTGGCAGTA
CATCAATGGGCGTGGATAGCGGTTTGACTCACGGGGATTTCCAAGTCTCCACCCCATTGACGTCAATGGG
AGTTTGTTTTGGCACCAAAATCAACGGGACTTTCCAAAATGTCGTAACAACTCCGCCCCATTGACGCAAA
TGGGCGGTAGGCGTGTACGGTGGGAGGTCTATATAAGCAGAGCTCTCTGGCTAACTAGAGAACCCACTGC
TTACTGGCTTATCGAAATTAATACGACTCACTATAGGGAGACCCAAGCTGGCTAGCGTTTAAACTTAAGC
TTGGTACCGAGCTCGGATCCGGAATAACTTCGTATAGGATACTTTATACGAAGTTATGCAGAATGGTAGC
TGGATTGTAGCTGCTATTAGCAATATGAAACCTCTTAATAACTTCGTATAGCATACATTATACGAAGTTA
TTTAATTAAGCGGCCGCTTACTTGTACAGCTCGTCCATGCCGAGAGTGATCCCGGCGGCGGTCACGAACT
CCAGCAGGACCATGTGATCGCGCTTCTCGTTGGGGTCTTTGCTCAGGGCGGACTGGGTGCTCAGGTAGTG
GTTGTCGGGCAGCAGCACGGGGCCGTCGCCGATGGGGGTGTTCTGCTGGTAGTGGTCGGCGAGCTGCACG
CTGCCGTCCTCGATGTTGTGGCGGATCTTGAAGTTCACCTTGATGCCGTTCTTCTGCTTGTCGGCCATGA
TATAGACGTTGTGGCTGTTGTAGTTGTACTCCAGCTTGTGCCCCAGGATGTTGCCGTCCTCCTTGAAGTC
GATGCCCTTCAGCTCGATGCGGTTCACCAGGGTGTCGCCCTCGAACTTCACCTCGGCGCGGGTCTTGTAG
TTGCCGTCGTCCTTGAAGAAGATGGTGCGCTCCTGGACGTAGCCTTCGGGCATGGCGGACTTGAAGAAGT
CGTGCTGCTTCATGTGGTCGGGGTAGCGGCTGAAGCACTGCACGCCGTAGGTCAGGGTGGTCACGAGGGT
GGGCCAGGGCACGGGCAGCTTGCCGGTGGTGCAGATGAACTTCAGGGTCAGCTTGCCGTAGGTGGCATCG
CCCTCGCCCTCGCCGGACACGCTGAACTTGTGGCCGTTTACGTCGCCGTCCAGCTCGACCAGGATGGGCA
CCACCCCGGTGAACAGCTCCTCGCCCTTGCTCACCATGGGGCGGCGCGCCGCGATAACTTCGTATAAAGT
ATCCTATACGAAGTTATTTGCCTTAACCCAGAAATTATCACTGTTATTCTTTAGAATGGTGCAAAGAATA
ACTTCGTATAATGTATGCTATACGAAGTTATGTTTAAACCAATCAACCTCTGGGAATTCTGCAGATATCC
AGCACAGTGGCGGCCGCTCGAGTCTAGAGGGCCCGTTTAAACCCGCTGATCAGCCTCGACTGTGCCTTCT
AGTTGCCAGCCATCTGTTGTTTGCCCCTCCCCCGTGCCTTCCTTGACCCTGGAAGGTGCCACTCCCACTG
TCCTTTCCTAATAAAATGAGGAAATTGCATCGCATTGTCTGAGTAGGTGTCATTCTATTCTGGGGGGTGG
GGTGGGGCAGGACAGCAAGGGGGAGGATTGGGAAGACAATAGCAGGCATGCTGGGGATGCGGTGGGCTCT
ATGGCTTCTGAGGCGGAAAGAACCAGCTGGGGCTCTAGGGGGTATCCCC
[124 nt withheld, positions 2360-2483]
C
[91 nt withheld, positions 2485-2575]
A
[49 nt withheld, positions 2577-2625]
CCTTTGACGTTGGAGTCCACGTTCTTT
[37 nt withheld, positions 2653-2689]
ACCCTATCTCGGTCTATTCTTTTGATTTATAAGGGATTTTGCCGATTTCGGCCTATTGGTTAAAAAATGA
GCTGATTTAACAAAAATTTAACGCGAATTAATTCTGTGGAATGTGTGTCAGTTAGGGTGTGGAAAGTCCC
CAGGCTCCCCAGCAGGCAGAAGTATGCAAAGCATGCATCTCAATTAGTCAGCAACCAGGTGTGGAAAGTC
CCCAGGCTCCCCAGCAGGCAGAAGTATGCAAAGCATGCATCTCAATTAGTCAGCAACCATAGTCCCGCCC
CTAACTCCGCCCATCCCGCCCCTAACTCCGCCCAGTTCCGCCCATTCTCCGCCCCATGGCTGACTAATTT
TTTTTATTTATGCAGAGGCCGAGGCCGCCTCTGCCTCTGAGCTATTCCAGAAGTAGTGAGGAGGCTTTTT
TGGAGGCCTAGGCTTTTGCAAAAAGCTCCCGGGAGCTTGTATATCCATTTTCGGATCTGATCAAGAGACA
GGATGAGGATCGTTTCGCATGATTGAACAAGATGGATTGCACGCAGGTTCTCCGGCCGCTTGGGTGGAGA
GGCTATTCGGCTATGACTGGGCACAACAGACAATCGGCTGCTCTGATGCCGCCGTGTTCCGGCTGTCAGC
GCAGGGGCGCCCGGTTCTTTTTGTCAAGACCGACCTGTCCGGTGCCCTGAATGAACTGCAGGACGAGGCA
GCGCGGCTATCGTGGCTGGCCACGACGGGCGTTCCTTGCGCAGCTGTGCTCGACGTTGTCACTGAAGCGG
GAAGGGACTGGCTGCTATTGGGCGAAGTGCCGGGGCAGGATCTCCTGTCATCTCACCTTGCTCCTGCCGA
GAAAGTATCCATCATGGCTGATGCAATGCGGCGGCTGCATACGCTTGATCCGGCTACCTGCCCATTCGAC
CACCAAGCGAAACATCGCATCGAGCGAGCACGTACTCGGATGGAAGCCGGTCTTGTCGATCAGGATGATC
TGGACGAAGAGCATCAGGGGCTCGCGCCAGCCGAACTGTTCGCCAGGCTCAAGGCGCGCATGCCCGACGG
CGAGGATCTCGTCGTGACCCATGGCGATGCCTGCTTGCCGAATATCATGGTGGAAAATGGCCGCTTTTCT
GGATTCATCGACTGTGGCCGGCTGGGTGTGGCGGACCGCTATCAGGACATAGCGTTGGCTACCCGTGATA
TTGCTGAAGAGCTTGGCGGCGAATGGGCTGACCGCTTCCTCGTGCTTTACGGTATCGCCGCTCCCGATTC
GCAGCGCATCGCCTTCTATCGCCTTCTTGACGAGTTCTTCTGAGCGGGACTCTGGGGTTCGAAATGACCG
ACCAAGCGACGCCCAACCTGCCATCACGAGATTTCGATTCCACCGCCGCCTTCTATGAAAGGTTGGGCTT
CGGAATCGTTTTCCGGGACGCCGGCTGGATGATCCTCCAGCGCGGGGATCTCATGCTGGAGTTCTTCGCC
CACCCCAACTTGTTTATTGCAGCTTATAATGGTTACAAATAAAGCAATAGCATCACAAATTTCACAAATA
AAGCATTTTTTTCACTGCATTCTAGTTGTGGTTTGTCCAAACTCATCAATGTATCTTATCATGTCTGTAT
ACCGTCGACCTCTAGCTAGAGCTTGGCGTAATCATGGTCATAGCTGTTTCCTGTGTGAAATTGTTATCCG
CTCACAATTCCACACAACATACGAGCCGGAAGCATAAAGTGTAAAGCCTGGGGTGCCTAATGAGTGAGCT
AACTCACATTAATTGCGTTGCGCTCACTGCCCGCTTTCCAGTCGGGAAACCTGTCGTGCCAGCTGCATTA
ATGAATCGGCCAACGCGCGGGGAGAGGCGGTTTGCGTATTGGGCGCTCTTCCGCTTCCTCGCTCACTGAC
TCGCTGCGCTCGGTCGTTCGGCTGCGGCGAGCGGTATCAGCTCACTCAAAGGCGGTAATACGGTTATCCA
CAGAATCAGGGGATAACGCAGGAAAGAACATGTGAGCAAAAGGCCAGCAAAAGGCCAGGAACCGTAAAAA
GGCCGCGTTGCTGGCGTTTTTCCATAGGCTCCGCCCCCCTGACGAGCATCACAAAAATCGACGCTCAAGT
CAGAGGTGGCGAAACCCGACAGGACTATAAAGATACCAGGCGTTTCCCCCTGGAAGCTCCCTCGTGCGCT
CTCCTGTTCCGACCCTGCCGCTTACCGGATACCTGTCCGCCTTTCTCCCTTCGGGAAGCGTGGCGCTTTC
TCATAGCTCACGCTGTAGGTATCTCAGTTCGGTGTAGGTCGTTCGCTCCAAGCTGGGCTGTGTGCACGAA
CCCCCCGTTCAGCCCGACCGCTGCGCCTTATCCGGTAACTATCGTCTTGAGTCCAACCCGGTAAGACACG
ACTTATCGCCACTGGCAGCAGCCACTGGTAACAGGATTAGCAGAGCGAGGTATGTAGGCGGTGCTACAGA
GTTCTTGAAGTGGTGGCCTAACTACGGCTACACTAGAAGAACAGTATTTGGTATCTGCGCTCTGCTGAAG
CCAGTTACCTTCGGAAAAAGAGTTGGTAGCTCTTGATCCGGCAAACAAACCACCGCTGGTAGCGGTGGTT
TTTTTGTTTGCAAGCAGCAGATTACGCGCAGAAAAAAAGGATCTCAAGAAGATCCTTTGATCTTTTCTAC
GGGGTCTGACGCTCAGTGGAACGAAAACTCACGTTAAGGGATTTTGGTCATGAGATTATCAAAAAGGATC
TTCACCTAGATCCTTTTAAATTAAAAATGAAGTTTTAAATCAATCTAAAGTATATATGAGTAAACTTGGT
CTGACAGTTACCAATGCTTAATCAGTGAGGCACCTATCTCAGCGATCTGTCTATTTCGTTCATCCATAGT
TGCCTGACTCCCCGTCGTGTAGATAACTACGATACGGGAGGGCTTACCATCTGGCCCCAGTGCTGCAATG
ATACCGCGAGACCCACGCTCACCGGCTCCAGATTTATCAGCAATAAACCAGCCAGCCGGAAGGGCCGAGC
GCAGAAGTGGTCCTGCAACTTTATCCGCCTCCATCCAGTCTATTAATTGTTGCCGGGAAGCTAGAGTAAG
TAGTTCGCCAGTTAATAGTTTGCGCAACGTTGTTGCCATTGCTACAGGCATCGTGGTGTCACGCTCGTCG
TTTGGTATGGCTTCATTCAGCTCCGGTTCCCAACGATCAAGGCGAGTTACATGATCCCCCATGTTGTGCA
AAAAAGCGGTTAGCTCCTTCGGTCCTCCGATCGTTGTCAGAAGTAAGTTGGCCGCAGTGTTATCACTCAT
GGTTATGGCAGCACTGCATAATTCTCTTACTGTCATGCCATCCGTAAGATGCTTTTCTGTGACTGGTGAG
TACTCAACCAAGTCATTCTGAGAATAGTGTATGCGGCGACCGAGTTGCTCTTGCCCGGCGTCAATACGGG
ATAATACCGCGCCACATAGCAGAACTTTAAAAGTGCTCATCATTGGAAAACGTTCTTCGGGGCGAAAACT
CTCAAGGATCTTACCGCTGTTGAGATCCAGTTCGATGTAACCCACTCGTGCACCCAACTGATCTTCAGCA
TCTTTTACTTTCACCAGCGTTTCTGGGTGAGCAAAAACAGGAAGGCAAAATGCCGCAAAAAAGGGAATAA
GGGCGACACGGAAATGTTGAATACTCATACTCTTCCTTTTTCAATATTATTGAAGCATTTATCAGGGTTA
TTGTCTCATGAGCGGATACATATTTGAA
